Addgene plasmid #52428: pcDNA3 T7 Jip1b(471-707)
Purpose: a mammalian scaffold protein that mediates the activation of a MAP kinase signaling pathway.
Depositing lab: Roger Davis. Depositing organization: University of Massachusetts, Worcester. Publication: A mammalian scaffold complex that selectively mediates MAP kinase activation. Whitmarsh AJ, Cavanagh J, Tournier C, Yasuda J, Davis RJ. Science. 1998 Sep 11;281(5383):1671-4. 10.1126/science.281.5383.1671 PubMed 9733513.
Backbone
  Vector backbone: pcDNA3
  Backbone manufacturer: invitrogen
  Backbone size w/o insert (bp): 5446
  Vector type: Mammalian Expression
Growth in bacteria
  Bacterial resistance: Ampicillin, 100 μg/mL
  Growth temperature: 37°C
  Growth strain: DH5alpha
  Copy number: High Copy
Gene/Insert
  Gene/Insert name: JNK interacting protein-1b (JIP-1b)(471-707) )
  Species: M. musculus (mouse)
  Insert size (bp): 749
  Mutation: deleted amino acid 1-470
  GenBank ID: AF054611.1
  Entrez Gene: Mapk8ip1 (a.k.a. IB1, JIP-1, Jip1, Prkm8ip, Skip, mjip-2a)
  Tag / fusion protein: T7 (N terminal on backbone)
  Cloning method: Restriction Enzyme; 5′ cloning site Hind III (not destroyed); 3′ cloning site EcoRV (not destroyed)
  Sequencing primers: 5′ T7; 3′ Sp6
Terms and licenses: Academic/Nonprofit Terms; Industry Terms: Not Available to Industry
How to cite: pcDNA3 T7 Jip1b(471-707) was a gift from Roger Davis (Addgene plasmid # 52428 ; http://n2t.net/addgene:52428 ; RRID:Addgene_52428)
