[The description below was written by a language model from this plasmid's Addgene catalogue record.]
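Description:
pcDNA3 T7 Jip1b(471-707) is a mammalian expression plasmid built on the commercial pcDNA3 backbone (about 5.4 kb without insert). It is maintained in E. coli as a high-copy plasmid under ampicillin selection. The record contains only catalogue fields and no feature table, so it does not list the promoter, polyadenylation signal or any mammalian selection marker. The standard pcDNA3 design drives inserts from the CMV immediate-early promoter and includes a neomycin resistance cassette, but neither is confirmed here. The T7 and SP6 sequencing primers are consistent with the phage promoter sites that flank the pcDNA3 polylinker.

The insert is a roughly 750 bp fragment of mouse JNK-interacting protein-1b (JIP-1b, gene Mapk8ip1, also known as IB1). It was cloned between HindIII and EcoRV sites, both of which remain intact. The fragment encodes residues 471 to 707, so amino acids 1 to 470 are deleted and only the C-terminal portion of the protein is produced. A T7 epitope tag supplied by the modified backbone is fused to the N terminus, which allows the truncated protein to be detected or immunoprecipitated with anti-T7 antibodies.

JIP-1 is described in the record as a mammalian scaffold protein that mediates activation of a MAP kinase signalling pathway. A tagged deletion construct of this kind is typically expressed in transfected mammalian cells alongside full-length protein and other truncations. Such comparisons can map which regions of the scaffold bind particular kinases or other partners. The record does not state which interactions or functions this C-terminal fragment retains.
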