>Addgene plasmid #52428 | pcDNA3 T7 Jip1b(471-707) | depositor partial sequence | sequence record 81284 | T7 and Sp6
CCGCCTGGCATTATGCCCAGTACATGACCTTATGGGACTTTCCTACTTGGCAGTACATCTACGTATTAGT
CATCGCTATTACCATGGTGATGCGGTTTTGGCAGTACATCAATGGGCGTGGATAGCGGTTTGACTCACGG
GGATTTCCAAGTCTCCACCCCATTGACGTCAATGGGAGTTTGTTTTGGCACCAAAATCAACGGGACTTTC
CAAAATGTCGTAACAACTCCGCCCCATTGACGCAAATGGGCGGTAGGCGTGTACGGTGGGAGGTCTATAT
AAGCAGAGCTCTCTGGCTAACTAGAGAACCCACTGCTTACTGGCTTATCGAAATTAATACGACTCACTAT
AGGGAGACCCAAGCTTATGGCTAGCATGACTGGTGGACAGCAAATGGGTGGATCCGGAGGAGAGTCCTTT
GGGCTGTTCTCCTGCGTCATCAATGGGGAGGAGCATGAGCAAACCCATCGGGCTATATTCAGGTTTGTGC
CTCGGCATGAAGATGAACTTGAGCTGGAAGTGGATGACCCCCTGCTGGTGGAGCTGCAGGCAGAAGACTA
TTGGTATGAGGCCTATAACATGCGCACCGGAGCCCGCGGGGTCTTCCCTGCCTACTATGCCATTGAGGTC
ACCAAGGAGCCTGAGCACATGGCAGCCCTTGCCAAAAACAGCGACTGGATTGACCAGTTCCGGGTGAAGT
TCCTGGGGTCTGTCCAGGTTCCTTATCACAAGGGCAATGATGTCCTCTGTGCTGCTATGCAAAAGATCGC
CACCACCCGCCGGCTCACCGTGCACTTTAACCCGCCCTCCAGCTGTGTCCTTGAGATCAGTGTCAGGGGT
GTCAAGATAGGCGTCAAAGCTGATGATGCTCTGGAGGCCAAGGGAAATAAATGTAGCCACTTCTTCCAGC
TAAAGAACATCTCTTTCTGTGGATACCATCCAAAGAATAACAAGTACTTTGGGTTTATCACTAAGCACCC
TGCTGACCACCGGTTTGCCTGCCATGTCTTTGTGTCTGAAGATTCCACCAAAGCCCTGGCGGAGTCTGTG
GGGCGTGCATTTCAGCAGTTCTACAAGCAGTTTGTGGAGTATACCTGTCCTACAGAAGATATCTACTTGG
ATAGGCGGCCGCTCGAGCATGCATCTAGAGGGCCCTATTCTATAGTGTCACCTAAATGCTAGAGCTCGCT
GATCAGCCTCGACTGTGCCTTCTAGTTGCCAGCCATCTGTTGTTTGCCCCTCCCCCGTGCCTTCCTTGAC
CCTGGAAGGTGCCACTCCCACTGTCCTTTCCTAATAAAATGAGGAAATTGCATCGCATTGTCTGAGTAGG
TGTCATTCTATTCTGGGGGGTGGGGTGGGGCAGGACAGCAAGGGGGAGGATTGGGAAGACAATAGCAGGC
ATGCTGGGGATGCGGTGGGCTCTATGGCTTCTGAGGCGGAAAGAACCAGCTGGGGCTCTAGGGGGTATCC
C
