>Addgene plasmid #52428 | pcDNA3 T7 Jip1b(471-707) | addgene partial sequence | sequence record 83335 | CMV-F 5'-CGCAAATGGGCGGTAGGCGTG-3'
CTCTCTGGCTAACTAGAGAACCCACTGCTTACTGGCTTATCGAAATTAATACGACTCACTATAGGGAGAC
CCAAGCTTATGGCTAGCATGACTGGTGGACAGCAAATGGGTGGATCCGGAGGAGAGTCCTTTGGGCTGTT
CTCCTGCGTCATCAATGGGGAGGAGCATGAGCAAACCCATCGGGCTATATTCAGGTTTGTGCCTCGGCAT
GAAGATGAACTTGAGCTGGAAGTGGATGACCCCCTGCTGGTGGAGCTGCAGGCAGAAGACTATTGGTATG
AGGCCTATAACATGCGCACCGGAGCCCGCGGGGTCTTCCCTGCCTACTATGCCATTGAGGTCACCAAGGA
GCCTGAGCACATGGCAGCCCTTGCCAAAAACAGCGACTGGATTGACCAGTTCCGGGTGAAGTTCCTGGGG
TCTGTCCAGGTTCCTTATCACAAGGGCAATGATGTCCTCTGTGCTGCTATGCAAAAGATCGCCACCACCC
GCCGGCTCACCGTGCACTTTAACCCGCCCTCCAGCTGTGTCCTTGAGATCAGTGTCAGGGGTGTCAAGAT
AGGCGTCAAAGCTGATGATGCTCTGGAGGCCAAGGGAAATAAATGTAGCCACTTCTTCCAGCTAAAGAAC
ATCTCTTTCTGTGGATACCATCCAAAGAATAACAAGTACTTTGGGTTTATCACTAAGCACCCTGCTGACC
ACCGGTTTGCCTGCCATGTCTTTGTGTCTGAAGATTCCACCAAAGCCCTGGCGGAGTCTGTGGGGCGTGC
ATTTCAGCAGTTCTACAAGCAGTTTGTGGAGTATACCTGTCCTACAGAAGATATCTACTTGGATAGGCGG
CCGCTCGAGCATGCATCTAGAGGGCCCTATTCTATAGTGTCACCTAAATGCTAGAGCTCGCTGATCAGCC
TCGACT
