>Addgene plasmid #52428 | pcDNA3 T7 Jip1b(471-707) | addgene partial sequence | sequence record 83365 | BGH-rev 5'-TAGAAGGCACAGTCGAGG-3'
TATAGAATAGGGCCCTCTAGATGCATGCTCGAGCGGCCGCCTATCCAAGTAGATATCTTCTGTAGGACAG
GTATACTCCACAAACTGCTTGTAGAACTGCTGAAATGCACGCCCCACAGACTCCGCCAGGGCTTTGGTGG
AATCTTCAGACACAAAGACATGGCAGGCAAACCGGTGGTCAGCAGGGTGCTTAGTGATAAACCCAAAGTA
CTTGTTATTCTTTGGATGGTATCCACAGAAAGAGATGTTCTTTAGCTGGAAGAAGTGGCTACATTTATTT
CCCTTGGCCTCCAGAGCATCATCAGCTTTGACGCCTATCTTGACACCCCTGACACTGATCTCAAGGACAC
AGCTGGAGGGCGGGTTAAAGTGCACGGTGAGCCGGCGGGTGGTGGCGATCTTTTGCATAGCAGCACAGAG
GACATCATTGCCCTTGTGATAAGGAACCTGGACAGACCCCAGGAACTTCACCCGGAACTGGTCAATCCAG
TCGCTGTTTTTGGCAAGGGCTGCCATGTGCTCAGGCTCCTTGGTGACCTCAATGGCATAGTAGGCAGGGA
AGACCCCGCGGGCTCCGGTGCGCATGTTATAGGCCTCATACCAATAGTCTTCTGCCTGCAGCTCCACCAG
CAGGGGGTCATCCACTTCCAGCTCAAGTTCATCTTCATGCCGAGGCACAAACCTGAATATAGCCCGATGG
GTTTGCTCATGCTCCTCCCCATTGATGACGCAGGAGAACAGCCCAAAGGACTCTCCTCCGGATCCACCCA
TTTGCTGTCCACCAGTCATGCTAGCCATAAGCTTGGGTCTCCCTATAGTGAGTCGTATTAATTTCGATAA
GCCAGTAAGCAGTGGGTTCTCTAGTTAGCCAGAGAGCTCTGCTTATATAGACCTCCCACCGTACACGCCT
ACCGCCCATTTGCGTCAATG
